LOCUS       Exported 8431 bp ds-DNA circular SYN 12-MAY-2021
DEFINITION  synthetic circular DNA
ACCESSION   .
VERSION     .
KEYWORDS    Flag pLJM1 RagB 99L
SOURCE      synthetic DNA construct
  ORGANISM  synthetic DNA construct
REFERENCE   1 (bases 1 to 8431)
  AUTHORS   Sancak Y, Peterson TR, Shaul YD, Lindquist RA, Thoreen CC, Bar-Peled
            L, Sabatini DM
  TITLE     The Rag GTPases bind raptor and mediate amino acid signaling to
            mTORC1.
  JOURNAL   Science. 2008 Jun 13. 320(5882):1496-501.
  PUBMED    18497260
REFERENCE   2 (bases 1 to 8431)
  AUTHORS   .
  TITLE     Direct Submission
  JOURNAL   Exported May 12, 2021 from SnapGene Server 1.1.58
            http://www.snapgene.com
FEATURES             Location/Qualifiers
     source          1..8431
                     /organism="synthetic DNA construct"
                     /mol_type="other DNA"
     promoter        131..334
                     /label=CMV promoter
                     /note="human cytomegalovirus (CMV) immediate early
                     promoter"
     primer_bind     285..305
                     /label=CMV-F
                     /note="Human CMV immediate early promoter, forward primer"
     CDS             375..398
                     /codon_start=1
                     /product="FLAG(R) epitope tag, followed by an enterokinase
                     cleavage site"
                     /label=FLAG
                     /translation="DYKDDDDK"
     misc_feature    1514..1631
                     /label=cPPT/CTS
                     /note="central polypurine tract and central termination
                     sequence of HIV-1"
     promoter        1680..2190
                     /label=hPGK promoter
                     /note="human phosphoglycerate kinase 1 promoter"
     primer_bind     2109..2127
                     /label=hPGK-F
                     /note="Human PGK promoter, forward primer"
     CDS             2212..2811
                     /codon_start=1
                     /gene="pac from Streptomyces alboniger"
                     /product="puromycin N-acetyltransferase"
                     /label=PuroR
                     /note="confers resistance to puromycin"
                     /translation="MTEYKPTVRLATRDDVPRAVRTLAAAFADYPATRHTVDPDRHIER
                     VTELQELFLTRVGLDIGKVWVADDGAAVAVWTTPESVEAGAVFAEIGPRMAELSGSRLA
                     AQQQMEGLLAPHRPKEPAWFLATVGVSPDHQGKGLGSAVVLPGVEAAERAGVPAFLETS
                     APRNLPFYERLGFTVTADVEVPEGPRTWCMTRKPGA"
     primer_bind     complement(2212..2231)
                     /label=Puro-R
                     /note="Puromycin resistance gene, reverse primer. Also
                     called puro-variant-R"
     primer_bind     2708..2728
                     /label=Puro-F
                     /note="Puromycin resistance gene, forward primer"
     LTR             2939..3172
                     /label=3' LTR (Delta-U3)
                     /note="self-inactivating 3' long terminal repeat (LTR) from
                     HIV-1"
     polyA_signal    3244..3365
                     /label=SV40 poly(A) signal
                     /note="SV40 polyadenylation signal"
     primer_bind     complement(3281..3300)
                     /label=SV40pA-R
                     /note="SV40 polyA, reverse primer"
     primer_bind     3335..3354
                     /label=EBV-rev
                     /note="SV40 polyA terminator, reverse primer"
     rep_origin      3405..3540
                     /label=SV40 ori
                     /note="SV40 origin of replication"
     primer_bind     3467..3486
                     /label=SV40pro-F
                     /note="SV40 promoter/origin, forward primer"
     primer_bind     complement(3560..3579)
                     /label=T7
                     /note="T7 promoter, forward primer"
     promoter        complement(3561..3579)
                     /label=T7 promoter
                     /note="promoter for bacteriophage T7 RNA polymerase"
     primer_bind     complement(3589..3606)
                     /label=M13 Forward
                     /note="In lacZ gene. Also called M13-F20 or M13 (-21)
                     Forward"
     primer_bind     complement(3589..3605)
                     /label=M13 fwd
                     /note="common sequencing primer, one of multiple similar
                     variants"
     primer_bind     complement(3598..3620)
                     /label=M13/pUC Forward
                     /note="In lacZ gene"
     rep_origin      3747..4202
                     /direction=RIGHT
                     /label=f1 ori
                     /note="f1 bacteriophage origin of replication; arrow
                     indicates direction of (+) strand synthesis"
     primer_bind     complement(3834..3853)
                     /label=F1ori-R
                     /note="F1 origin, reverse primer"
     primer_bind     4044..4065
                     /label=F1ori-F
                     /note="F1 origin, forward primer"
     promoter        4228..4332
                     /gene="bla"
                     /label=AmpR promoter
     CDS             4333..5193
                     /codon_start=1
                     /gene="bla"
                     /product="beta-lactamase"
                     /label=AmpR
                     /note="confers resistance to ampicillin, carbenicillin, and
                     related antibiotics"
                     /translation="MSIQHFRVALIPFFAAFCLPVFAHPETLVKVKDAEDQLGARVGYI
                     ELDLNSGKILESFRPEERFPMMSTFKVLLCGAVLSRIDAGQEQLGRRIHYSQNDLVEYS
                     PVTEKHLTDGMTVRELCSAAITMSDNTAANLLLTTIGGPKELTAFLHNMGDHVTRLDRW
                     EPELNEAIPNDERDTTMPVAMATTLRKLLTGELLTLASRQQLIDWMEADKVAGPLLRSA
                     LPAGWFIADKSGAGERGSRGIIAALGPDGKPSRIVVIYTTGSQATMDERNRQIAEIGAS
                     LIKHW"
     primer_bind     complement(4551..4570)
                     /label=Amp-R
                     /note="Ampicillin resistance gene, reverse primer"
     rep_origin      5364..5952
                     /direction=RIGHT
                     /label=ori
                     /note="high-copy-number ColE1/pMB1/pBR322/pUC origin of
                     replication"
     primer_bind     5853..5872
                     /label=pBR322ori-F
                     /note="pBR322 origin, forward primer"
     primer_bind     6106..6123
                     /label=L4440
                     /note="L4440 vector, forward primer"
     protein_bind    6240..6261
                     /label=CAP binding site
                     /bound_moiety="E. coli catabolite activator protein"
                     /note="CAP binding activates transcription in the presence
                     of cAMP."
     promoter        6276..6306
                     /label=lac promoter
                     /note="promoter for the E. coli lac operon"
     protein_bind    6314..6330
                     /label=lac operator
                     /bound_moiety="lac repressor encoded by lacI"
                     /note="The lac repressor binds to the lac operator to
                     inhibit transcription in E. coli. This inhibition can be
                     relieved by adding lactose or
                     isopropyl-beta-D-thiogalactopyranoside (IPTG)."
     primer_bind     6319..6341
                     /label=M13/pUC Reverse
                     /note="In lacZ gene"
     primer_bind     6338..6354
                     /label=M13 rev
                     /note="common sequencing primer, one of multiple similar
                     variants"
     primer_bind     6338..6354
                     /label=M13 Reverse
                     /note="In lacZ gene. Also called M13-rev"
     primer_bind     6373..6393
                     /label=T3
                     /note="T3 promoter, forward primer"
     promoter        6375..6393
                     /label=T3 promoter
                     /note="promoter for bacteriophage T3 RNA polymerase"
     promoter        6421..6647
                     /label=RSV promoter
                     /note="Rous sarcoma virus enhancer/promoter"
     LTR             6648..6828
                     /label=5' LTR (truncated)
                     /note="truncated 5' long terminal repeat (LTR) from HIV-1"
     misc_feature    6875..7000
                     /label=HIV-1 Psi
                     /note="packaging signal of human immunodeficiency virus
                     type 1"
     misc_feature    7493..7726
                     /label=RRE
                     /note="The Rev response element (RRE) of HIV-1 allows for
                     Rev-dependent mRNA export from the nucleus to the
                     cytoplasm."
     CDS             7911..7955
                     /codon_start=1
                     /product="antigenic peptide corresponding to amino acids
                     655 to 669 of the HIV envelope protein gp41 (Lutje Hulsik
                     et al., 2013)"
                     /label=gp41 peptide
                     /note="recognized by the 2H10 single-chain llama nanobody"
                     /translation="KNEQELLELDKWASL"
     primer_bind     8253..8273
                     /label=hU6-F
                     /note="Human U6 promoter, forward primer"
ORIGIN
        1 tatgccaagt acgcccccta ttgacgtcaa tgacggtaaa tggcccgcct ggcattatgc
       61 ccagtacatg accttatggg actttcctac ttggcagtac atctacgtat tagtcatcgc
      121 tattaccatg gtgatgcggt tttggcagta catcaatggg cgtggatagc ggtttgactc
      181 acggggattt ccaagtctcc accccattga cgtcaatggg agtttgtttt ggcaccaaaa
      241 tcaacgggac tttccaaaat gtcgtaacaa ctccgcccca ttgacgcaaa tgggcggtag
      301 gcgtgtacgg tgggaggtct atataagcag agctggttta gtgaaccgtc agatccgcta
      361 gcgctaccgg tatggactac aaggatgacg atgacaaggg tggtggtggt ggtgcgtcga
      421 cgatggaaga atctgactct gagaaaacga cggagaaaga aaatctgggg ccgagaatgg
      481 atccaccact aggggaaccg gaaggatcgc ttgggtgggt gctaccaaat acagccatga
      541 agaaaaaggt gctgttgatg ggtaaaagtg ggtctggtaa gaccagcatg aggtctatta
      601 tctttgcaaa ttatattgcc agagacacac gtcgccttgg cgcaacaatt gatgtagaac
      661 attctcatgt tcgatttctg ggaaacctgg tattgaacct gtgggattgt ggtgggctag
      721 acaccttcat ggaaaattat ttcactagcc aacgggacaa catcttccga aatgtggagg
      781 ttctgattta tgtctttgat gtggagagcc gcgaactgga aaaggacatg cactattacc
      841 aatcatgcct ggaggccatt ctgcagaatt ctccagatgc caaaatattt tgcttggtac
      901 acaaaatgga tctggtacag gaggatcaac gggacctgat ttttaaagag cgagaagaag
      961 atttgaggcg tttgtctcgc ccattggaat gttcttgttt ccgaacatct atctgggatg
     1021 aaaccctcta taaggcttgg tccagcatag tttatcagct gattcccaat gttcagcagc
     1081 tggaaatgaa cctaaggaat tttgctgaaa ttatcgaagc tgatgaagta cttctttttg
     1141 agagagctac ttttctggta atttctcact atcagtgtaa agagcagcgt gatgcccata
     1201 gatttgagaa aataagcaac attattaagc agttcaagct gagctgcagc aagctggctg
     1261 cctctttcca gagtatggaa gtcaggaact ctaacttcgc tgctttcatt gacatcttta
     1321 catccaacac ttatgtgatg gttgtgatgt ctgatccgtc cattccttct gcagctactc
     1381 tgatcaacat ccgcaatgcc aggaaacact ttgaaaagct ggaaagagtg gatggaccaa
     1441 agcagtgtct tctcatgcgc taagatatct tcgaattctc gacctcgaga caaatggcag
     1501 tattcatcca caattttaaa agaaaagggg ggattggggg gtacagtgca ggggaaagaa
     1561 tagtagacat aatagcaaca gacatacaaa ctaaagaatt acaaaaacaa attacaaaaa
     1621 ttcaaaattt tcgggtttat tacagggaca gcagagatcc actttggccg cggctcgagg
     1681 gggttggggt tgcgcctttt ccaaggcagc cctgggtttg cgcagggacg cggctgctct
     1741 gggcgtggtt ccgggaaacg cagcggcgcc gaccctgggt ctcgcacatt cttcacgtcc
     1801 gttcgcagcg tcacccggat cttcgccgct acccttgtgg gccccccggc gacgcttcct
     1861 gctccgcccc taagtcggga aggttccttg cggttcgcgg cgtgccggac gtgacaaacg
     1921 gaagccgcac gtctcactag taccctcgca gacggacagc gccagggagc aatggcagcg
     1981 cgccgaccgc gatgggctgt ggccaatagc ggctgctcag cagggcgcgc cgagagcagc
     2041 ggccgggaag gggcggtgcg ggaggcgggg tgtggggcgg tagtgtgggc cctgttcctg
     2101 cccgcgcggt gttccgcatt ctgcaagcct ccggagcgca cgtcggcagt cggctccctc
     2161 gttgaccgaa tcaccgacct ctctccccag ggggatccac cggagcttac catgaccgag
     2221 tacaagccca cggtgcgcct cgccacccgc gacgacgtcc ccagggccgt acgcaccctc
     2281 gccgccgcgt tcgccgacta ccccgccacg cgccacaccg tcgatccgga ccgccacatc
     2341 gagcgggtca ccgagctgca agaactcttc ctcacgcgcg tcgggctcga catcggcaag
     2401 gtgtgggtcg cggacgacgg cgccgcggtg gcggtctgga ccacgccgga gagcgtcgaa
     2461 gcgggggcgg tgttcgccga gatcggcccg cgcatggccg agttgagcgg ttcccggctg
     2521 gccgcgcagc aacagatgga aggcctcctg gcgccgcacc ggcccaagga gcccgcgtgg
     2581 ttcctggcca ccgtcggcgt ctcgcccgac caccagggca agggtctggg cagcgccgtc
     2641 gtgctccccg gagtggaggc ggccgagcgc gccggggtgc ccgccttcct ggagacctcc
     2701 gcgccccgca acctcccctt ctacgagcgg ctcggcttca ccgtcaccgc cgacgtcgag
     2761 gtgcccgaag gaccgcgcac ctggtgcatg acccgcaagc ccggtgcctg acgcccgccc
     2821 cacgacccgc agcgcccgac cgaaaggagc gcacgacccc atgcatcggt acctttaaga
     2881 ccaatgactt acaaggcagc tgtagatctt agccactttt taaaagaaaa ggggggactg
     2941 gaagggctaa ttcactccca acgaagacaa gatctgcttt ttgcttgtac tgggtctctc
     3001 tggttagacc agatctgagc ctgggagctc tctggctaac tagggaaccc actgcttaag
     3061 cctcaataaa gcttgccttg agtgcttcaa gtagtgtgtg cccgtctgtt gtgtgactct
     3121 ggtaactaga gatccctcag acccttttag tcagtgtgga aaatctctag cagtagtagt
     3181 tcatgtcatc ttattattca gtatttataa cttgcaaaga aatgaatatc agagagtgag
     3241 aggaacttgt ttattgcagc ttataatggt tacaaataaa gcaatagcat cacaaatttc
     3301 acaaataaag catttttttc actgcattct agttgtggtt tgtccaaact catcaatgta
     3361 tcttatcatg tctggctcta gctatcccgc ccctaactcc gcccatcccg cccctaactc
     3421 cgcccagttc cgcccattct ccgccccatg gctgactaat tttttttatt tatgcagagg
     3481 ccgaggccgc ctcggcctct gagctattcc agaagtagtg aggaggcttt tttggaggcc
     3541 tagggacgta cccaattcgc cctatagtga gtcgtattac gcgcgctcac tggccgtcgt
     3601 tttacaacgt cgtgactggg aaaaccctgg cgttacccaa cttaatcgcc ttgcagcaca
     3661 tccccctttc gccagctggc gtaatagcga agaggcccgc accgatcgcc cttcccaaca
     3721 gttgcgcagc ctgaatggcg aatgggnnnn nnnnnnnnnn nnnnnnnnnn nnnnnnnnnn
     3781 nnnnnnnnnn nnnnnnnnnn nnnnnnnnnn nnnnnnnnnn nnnnnnnnnn nnnnnnnnnn
     3841 nnnnnnnnnn nnnnnnnnnn nnnnnnnnnn cnnnnnnnnn nnnnnnnnnn nnnnnnnnnn
     3901 nnnnnnnnnn nnnnnnnnnn nnnnnnnnnn nnnnnnnnnn nnnnnnnnnn nnnnnnnnnn
     3961 nnannnnnnn nnnnnnnnnn nnnnnnnnnn nnnnnnnnnn nnnnnnnnnn nncctttgac
     4021 gttggagtcc acgttcttta atagtggact cttgttccaa actggaacaa cactcaaccc
     4081 tatctcggtc tattcttttg atttataagg gattttgccg atttcggcct attggttaaa
     4141 aaatgagctg atttaacaaa aatttaacgc gaattttaac aaaatattaa cgcttacaat
     4201 ttaggtggca cttttcgggg aaatgtgcgc ggaaccccta tttgtttatt tttctaaata
     4261 cattcaaata tgtatccgct catgagacaa taaccctgat aaatgcttca ataatattga
     4321 aaaaggaaga gtatgagtat tcaacatttc cgtgtcgccc ttattccctt ttttgcggca
     4381 ttttgccttc ctgtttttgc tcacccagaa acgctggtga aagtaaaaga tgctgaagat
     4441 cagttgggtg cacgagtggg ttacatcgaa ctggatctca acagcggtaa gatccttgag
     4501 agttttcgcc ccgaagaacg ttttccaatg atgagcactt ttaaagttct gctatgtggc
     4561 gcggtattat cccgtattga cgccgggcaa gagcaactcg gtcgccgcat acactattct
     4621 cagaatgact tggttgagta ctcaccagtc acagaaaagc atcttacgga tggcatgaca
     4681 gtaagagaat tatgcagtgc tgccataacc atgagtgata acactgcggc caacttactt
     4741 ctgacaacga tcggaggacc gaaggagcta accgcttttt tgcacaacat gggggatcat
     4801 gtaactcgcc ttgatcgttg ggaaccggag ctgaatgaag ccataccaaa cgacgagcgt
     4861 gacaccacga tgcctgtagc aatggcaaca acgttgcgca aactattaac tggcgaacta
     4921 cttactctag cttcccggca acaattaata gactggatgg aggcggataa agttgcagga
     4981 ccacttctgc gctcggccct tccggctggc tggtttattg ctgataaatc tggagccggt
     5041 gagcgtgggt ctcgcggtat cattgcagca ctggggccag atggtaagcc ctcccgtatc
     5101 gtagttatct acacgacggg gagtcaggca actatggatg aacgaaatag acagatcgct
     5161 gagataggtg cctcactgat taagcattgg taactgtcag accaagttta ctcatatata
     5221 ctttagattg atttaaaact tcatttttaa tttaaaagga tctaggtgaa gatccttttt
     5281 gataatctca tgaccaaaat cccttaacgt gagttttcgt tccactgagc gtcagacccc
     5341 gtagaaaaga tcaaaggatc ttcttgagat cctttttttc tgcgcgtaat ctgctgcttg
     5401 caaacaaaaa aaccaccgct accagcggtg gtttgtttgc cggatcaaga gctaccaact
     5461 ctttttccga aggtaactgg cttcagcaga gcgcagatac caaatactgt tcttctagtg
     5521 tagccgtagt taggccacca cttcaagaac tctgtagcac cgcctacata cctcgctctg
     5581 ctaatcctgt taccagtggc tgctgccagt ggcgataagt cgtgtcttac cgggttggac
     5641 tcaagacgat agttaccgga taaggcgcag cggtcgggct gaacgggggg ttcgtgcaca
     5701 cagcccagct tggagcgaac gacctacacc gaactgagat acctacagcg tgagctatga
     5761 gaaagcgcca cgcttcccga agggagaaag gcggacaggt atccggtaag cggcagggtc
     5821 ggaacaggag agcgcacgag ggagcttcca gggggaaacg cctggtatct ttatagtcct
     5881 gtcgggtttc gccacctctg acttgagcgt cgatttttgt gatgctcgtc aggggggcgg
     5941 agcctatgga aaaacgccag caacgcggcc tttttacggt tcctggcctt ttgctggcct
     6001 tttgctcaca tgttctttcc tgcgttatcc cctgattctg tggataaccg tattaccgcc
     6061 tttgagtgag ctgataccgc tcgccgcagc cgaacgaccg agcgcagcga gtcagtgagc
     6121 gaggaagcgg aagagcgccc aatacgcaaa ccgcctctcc ccgcgcgttg gccgattcat
     6181 taatgcagct ggcacgacag gtttcccgac tggaaagcgg gcagtgagcg caacgcaatt
     6241 aatgtgagtt agctcactca ttaggcaccc caggctttac actttatgct tccggctcgt
     6301 atgttgtgtg gaattgtgag cggataacaa tttcacacag gaaacagcta tgaccatgat
     6361 tacgccaagc gcgcaattaa ccctcactaa agggaacaaa agctggagct gcaagcttaa
     6421 tgtagtctta tgcaatactc ttgtagtctt gcaacatggt aacgatgagt tagcaacatg
     6481 ccttacaagg agagaaaaag caccgtgcat gccgattggt ggaagtaagg tggtacgatc
     6541 gtgccttatt aggaaggcaa cagacgggtc tgacatggat tggacgaacc actgaattgc
     6601 cgcattgcag agatattgta tttaagtgcc tagctcgata cataaacggg tctctctggt
     6661 tagaccagat ctgagcctgg gagctctctg gctaactagg gaacccactg cttaagcctc
     6721 aataaagctt gccttgagtg cttcaagtag tgtgtgcccg tctgttgtgt gactctggta
     6781 actagagatc cctcagaccc ttttagtcag tgtggaaaat ctctagcagt ggcgcccgaa
     6841 cagggacttg aaagcgaaag ggaaaccaga ggagctctct cgacgcagga ctcggcttgc
     6901 tgaagcgcgc acggcaagag gcgaggggcg gcgactggtg agtacgccaa aaattttgac
     6961 tagcggaggc tagaaggaga gagatgggtg cgagagcgtc agtattaagc gggggagaat
     7021 tagatcgcga tgggaaaaaa ttcggttaag gccaggggga aagaaaaaat ataaattaaa
     7081 acatatagta tgggcaagca gggagctaga acgattcgca gttaatcctg gcctgttaga
     7141 aacatcagaa ggctgtagac aaatactggg acagctacaa ccatcccttc agacaggatc
     7201 agaagaactt agatcattat ataatacagt agcaaccctc tattgtgtgc atcaaaggat
     7261 agagataaaa gacaccaagg aagctttaga caagatagag gaagagcaaa acaaaagtaa
     7321 gaccaccgca cagcaagcgg ccgctgatct tcagacctgg aggaggagat atgagggaca
     7381 attggagaag tgaattatat aaatataaag tagtaaaaat tgaaccatta ggagtagcac
     7441 ccaccaaggc aaagagaaga gtggtgcaga gagaaaaaag agcagtggga ataggagctt
     7501 tgttccttgg gttcttggga gcagcaggaa gcactatggg cgcagcgtca atgacgctga
     7561 cggtacaggc cagacaatta ttgtctggta tagtgcagca gcagaacaat ttgctgaggg
     7621 ctattgaggc gcaacagcat ctgttgcaac tcacagtctg gggcatcaag cagctccagg
     7681 caagaatcct ggctgtggaa agatacctaa aggatcaaca gctcctgggg atttggggtt
     7741 gctctggaaa actcatttgc accactgctg tgccttggaa tgctagttgg agtaataaat
     7801 ctctggaaca gatttggaat cacacgacct ggatggagtg ggacagagaa attaacaatt
     7861 acacaagctt aatacactcc ttaattgaag aatcgcaaaa ccagcaagaa aagaatgaac
     7921 aagaattatt ggaattagat aaatgggcaa gtttgtggaa ttggtttaac ataacaaatt
     7981 ggctgtggta tataaaatta ttcataatga tagtaggagg cttggtaggt ttaagaatag
     8041 tttttgctgt actttctata gtgaatagag ttaggcaggg atattcacca ttatcgtttc
     8101 agacccacct cccaaccccg aggggacccg acaggcccga aggaatagaa gaagaaggtg
     8161 gagagagaga cagagacaga tccattcgat tagtgaacgg atctcgacgg tatcgatcac
     8221 gagactagcc tcgagcggcc gcccccttca ccgagggcct atttcccatg attccttcat
     8281 atttgcatat acgatacaag gctgttagag agataattgg aattaatttg actgtaaaca
     8341 caaagatatt agtacaaaat acgtgacgta gaaagtaata atttcttggg tagtttgcag
     8401 ttttaaaatt atgttttaaa atggactatc a
//
