[The description below was written by a language model from this plasmid's Addgene catalogue record and the feature table of its GenBank file.]
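Description:
Flag pLJM1 RagB 99L is a lentiviral mammalian expression plasmid of about 8.4 kb, built on pLJM1, a derivative of pLKO.1. It carries a human RRAGB (RagB, Ras-related GTP binding B) cDNA with the Q99L substitution. The roughly 1 kb insert was cloned between SalI and EcoRV sites downstream of a Flag epitope that had been added to the backbone, giving an N-terminally Flag-tagged protein. The feature table places a CMV immediate early promoter directly upstream of the FLAG coding sequence. The RagB open reading frame is not annotated as a feature, but the unannotated interval after the tag matches the stated insert size. Downstream lie a cPPT/CTS element and an hPGK promoter driving puromycin N-acetyltransferase, which allows transduced cells to be selected with puromycin.

The viral framework is a third-generation-style HIV-1 design. An RSV promoter fused to a truncated 5' LTR drives genomic RNA production in packaging cells. It is followed by the Psi packaging signal and the RRE for Rev-dependent export, and the unit ends in a self-inactivating Delta-U3 3' LTR that disables LTR promoter activity after integration. Outside the viral unit are an SV40 poly(A) signal and SV40 origin, an f1 origin, lac, T7 and T3 promoter remnants, the AmpR gene for ampicillin selection, and a high-copy ColE1/pUC origin for propagation in E. coli.

The associated publication concerns Rag GTPase binding to raptor and amino acid signaling to mTORC1. This suggests the construct is used for stable expression of tagged mutant RagB in mammalian cells in that context, although the record does not describe the functional effect of Q99L.
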