Addgene plasmid #19315: Flag pLJM1 RagB 99L
Depositing lab: David Sabatini. Depositing organization: Whitehead Institute for Biomedical Research. Publication: The Rag GTPases bind raptor and mediate amino acid signaling to mTORC1. Sancak Y, Peterson TR, Shaul YD, Lindquist RA, Thoreen CC, Bar-Peled L, Sabatini DM. Science. 2008 Jun 13. 320(5882):1496-501. 10.1126/science.1157535 PubMed 18497260.
Backbone
  Vector backbone: pLJM1
  Backbone size w/o insert (bp): 7400
  Vector type: Mammalian Expression, Lentiviral
  Selectable markers: Puromycin
Growth in bacteria
  Bacterial resistance: Ampicillin, 100 μg/mL
  Growth temperature: 37°C
  Growth strain: Stbl3
  Growth instructions: Grow in XL10Gold or Stbl2 cells
  Copy number: High Copy
Gene/Insert
  Gene/Insert name: Ras-related GTP binding B (alt name: RRAGB)
  Species: H. sapiens (human)
  Insert size (bp): 1040
  Mutation: Q99L
  GenBank ID: NM_006064.4
  Entrez Gene: RRAGB (a.k.a. RAGB, bA465E19.1)
  Tag / fusion protein: Flag (N terminal on backbone)
  Cloning method: Restriction Enzyme; 5′ cloning site SalI (not destroyed); 3′ cloning site EcoRV (not destroyed)
  Sequencing primers: 5′ CMV-F; 3′ pLJM1-3 (5'-GACGTGAAGAATGTGCGAGA-3')
Terms and licenses: Academic/Nonprofit Terms; Industry Terms: Not Available to Industry
Depositor comments: pLJM1 is based on pLKO.1. pLJM1 was cut with AgeI and EcoRI and a Flag tag was cloned in. The cDNA was cloned into Flag-pLJM1 with SalI and EcoRV. The sequence across the MCS includes AgeI-Flag-SalI-gene-EcoRV-EcoRI
How to cite: Flag pLJM1 RagB 99L was a gift from David Sabatini (Addgene plasmid # 19315 ; http://n2t.net/addgene:19315 ; RRID:Addgene_19315)
