>Addgene plasmid #19315 | Flag pLJM1 RagB 99L | depositor partial sequence | sequence record 8977 | RagB Q99L
ATGGAAGAATCTGACTCTGAGAAAACGACGGAGAAAGAAAATCTGGGGCCGAGAATGGATCCACCACTAG
GGGAACCGGAAGGATCGCTTGGGTGGGTGCTACCAAATACAGCCATGAAGAAAAAGGTGCTGTTGATGGG
TAAAAGTGGGTCTGGTAAGACCAGCATGAGGTCTATTATCTTTGCAAATTATATTGCCAGAGACACACGT
CGCCTTGGCGCAACAATTGATGTAGAACATTCTCATGTTCGATTTCTGGGAAACCTGGTATTGAACCTGT
GGGATTGTGGTGGGCTAGACACCTTCATGGAAAATTATTTCACTAGCCAACGGGACAACATCTTCCGAAA
TGTGGAGGTTCTGATTTATGTCTTTGATGTGGAGAGCCGCGAACTGGAAAAGGACATGCACTATTACCAA
TCATGCCTGGAGGCCATTCTGCAGAATTCTCCAGATGCCAAAATATTTTGCTTGGTACACAAAATGGATC
TGGTACAGGAGGATCAACGGGACCTGATTTTTAAAGAGCGAGAAGAAGATTTGAGGCGTTTGTCTCGCCC
ATTGGAATGTTCTTGTTTCCGAACATCTATCTGGGATGAAACCCTCTATAAGGCTTGGTCCAGCATAGTT
TATCAGCTGATTCCCAATGTTCAGCAGCTGGAAATGAACCTAAGGAATTTTGCTGAAATTATCGAAGCTG
ATGAAGTACTTCTTTTTGAGAGAGCTACTTTTCTGGTAATTTCTCACTATCAGTGTAAAGAGCAGCGTGA
TGCCCATAGATTTGAGAAAATAAGCAACATTATTAAGCAGTTCAAGCTGAGCTGCAGCAAGCTGGCTGCC
TCTTTCCAGAGTATGGAAGTCAGGAACTCTAACTTCGCTGCTTTCATTGACATCTTTACATCCAACACTT
ATGTGATGGTTGTGATGTCTGATCCGTCCATTCCTTCTGCAGCTACTCTGATCAACATCCGCAATGCCAG
GAAACACTTTGAAAAGCTGGAAAGAGTGGATGGACCAAAGCAGTGTCTTCTCATGCGCTAA
