>Addgene plasmid #19315 | Flag pLJM1 RagB 99L | addgene partial sequence | sequence record 25057 | CMV-F 5'-CGCAAATGGGCGGTAGGCGTG-3'
GTGAACCGTCAGATCCGCTAGCGCTACCGGTATGGACTACAAGGATGACGATGACAAGGGTGGTGGTGGT
GGTGCGTCGACGATGGAAGAATCTGACTCTGAGAAAACGACGGAGAAAGAAAATCTGGGGCCGAGAATGG
ATCCACCACTAGGGGAACCGGAAGGATCGCTTGGGTGGGTGCTACCAAATACAGCCATGAAGAAAAAGGT
GCTGTTGATGGGTAAAAGTGGGTCTGGTAAGACCAGCATGAGGTCTATTATCTTTGCAAATTATATTGCC
AGAGACACACGTCGCCTTGGCGCAACAATTGATGTAGAACATTCTCATGTTCGATTTCTGGGAAACCTGG
TATTGAACCTGTGGGATTGTGGTGGGCTAGACACCTTCATGGAAAATTATTTCACTAGCCAACGGGACAA
CATCTTCCGAAATGTGGAGGTTCTGATTTATGTCTTTGATGTGGAGAGCCGCGAACTGGAAAAGGACATG
CACTATTACCAATCATGCCTGGAGGCCATTCTGCAGAATTCTCCAGATGCCAAAATATTTTGCTTGGTAC
ACAAAATGGATCTGGTACAGGAGGATCAACGGGACCTGATTTTTAAAGAGCGAGAAGAAGATTTGAGGCG
TTTGTCTCGCCCATTGGAATGTTCTTGTTTCCGAACATCTATCTGGGATGAAACCCTCTATAAGGCTTGG
TCCAGCATAGTTTATCAGCTGATTCCCAATGTTCAGCAGCTGGAAATGAA
